>Addgene plasmid #166012 | R619-M87-303: CMV51p> SARS-CoV S-2P-T4f-3C-His8-Strep2x2 | addgene full sequence | sequence record 327660 | Addgene NGS Result
GACGGATCGGGAGATCCGCCTTTATGTGTAACTCTTGGCTGAAGCTCTTACACCAATGCTGGGGGACATG
TACCTCCCAGGGGCCCAGGAAGACTACGGGAGGCTACACCAACGTCAATCAGAGGGGCCTGTGTAGCTAC
CGATAAGCGGACCCTCAAGAGGGCATTAGCAATAGTGTTTATAAGGCCCCCTTGTTAACCCTAAACGGGT
AGCATATGCTTCCCGGGTAGTAGTATATACTATCCAGACTAACCCTAATTCAATAGCATATGTTACCCAA
CGGGAAGCATATGCTATCGAATTAGGGTTAGTAAAAGGGTCCTAAGGAACAGCGATATCTCCCACCCCAT
GAGCTGTCACGGTTTTATTTACATGGGGTCAGGATTCCACGAGGGTAGTGAACCATTTTAGTCACAAGGG
CAGTGGCTGAAGATCAAGGAGCGGGCAGTGAACTCTCCTGAATCTTCGCCTGCTTCTTCATTCTCCTTCG
TTTAGCTAATAGAATAACTGCTGAGTTGTGAACAGTAAGGTGTATGTGAGGTGCTCGAAAACAAGGTTTC
AGGTGACGCCCCCAGAATAAAATTTGGACGGGGGGTTCAGTGGTGGCATTGTGCTATGACACCAATATAA
CCCTCACAAACCCCTTGGGCAATAAATACTAGTGTAGGAATGAAACATTCTGAATATCTTTAACAATAGA
AATCCATGGGGTGGGGACAAGCCGTAAAGACTGGATGTCCATCTCACACGAATTTATGGCTATGGGCAAC
ACATAATCCTAGTGCAATATGATACTGGGGTTATTAAGATGTGTCCCAGGCAGGGACCAAGACAGGTGAA
CCATGTTGTTACACTCTATTTGTAACAAGGGGAAAGAGAGTGGACGCCGACAGCAGCGGACTCCACTGGT
TGTCTCTAACACCCCCGAAAATTAAACGGGGCTCCACGCCAATGGGGCCCATAAACAAAGACAAGTGGCC
ACTCTTTTTTTTGAAATTGTGGAGTGGGGGCACGCGTCAGCCCCCACACGCCGCCCTGCGGTTTTGGACT
GTAAAATAAGGGTGTAATAACTTGGCTGATTGTAACCCCGCTAACCACTGCGGTCAAACCACTTGCCCAC
AAAACCACTAATGGCACCCCGGGGAATACCTGCATAAGTAGGTGGGCGGGCCAAGATAGGGGCGCGATTG
CTGCGATCTGGAGGACAAATTACACACACTTGCGCCTGAGCGCCAAGCACAGGGTTGTTGGTCCTCATAT
TCACGAGGTCGCTGAGAGCACGGTGGGCTAATGTTGCCATGGGTAGCATATACTACCCAAATATCTGGAT
AGCATATGCTATCCTAATCTATATCTGGGTAGCATAGGCTATCCTAATCTATATCTGGGTAGCATATGCT
ATCCTAATCTATATCTGGGTAGTATATGCTATCCTAATTTATATCTGGGTAGCATAGGCTATCCTAATCT
ATATCTGGGTAGCATATGCTATCCTAATCTATATCTGGGTAGTATATGCTATCCTAATCTGTATCCGGGT
AGCATATGCTATCCTAATAGAGATTAGGGTAGTATATGCTATCCTAATTTATATCTGGGTAGCATATACT
ACCCAAATATCTGGATAGCATATGCTATCCTAATCTATATCTGGGTAGCATATGCTATCCTAATCTATAT
CTGGGTAGCATAGGCTATCCTAATCTATATCTGGGTAGCATATGCTATCCTAATCTATATCTGGGTAGTA
TATGCTATCCTAATTTATATCTGGGTAGCATAGGCTATCCTAATCTATATCTGGGTAGCATATGCTATCC
TAATCTATATCTGGGTAGTATATGCTATCCTAATCTGTATCCGGGTAGCATATGCTATCCTCATGCATAT
ACAGTCAGCATATGATACCCAGTAGTAGAGTGGGAGTGCTATCCTTTGCATATGCCGCCACCTCCCAAGG
GGGCGTGAATTTTCGCTGCTTGTCCTTTTCCTGCTGGGGATCTCCCGATCCCCTATGGTGCACTCTCAGT
ACAATCTGCTCTGATGCCGCATAGTTAAGCCAGTATCTGCTCCCTGCTTGTGTGTTGGAGGTCGCTGAGT
AGTGCGCGAGCAAAATTTAAGCTACAACAAGGCAAGGCTTGACCGACAATTGCATGAAGAATCTGCTTAG
GGTTAGGCGTTTTGCGCTGCTTCGATCACAACTTTGTATAGAAAAGTTGGCCCTGCAGGCGTTACATAAC
TTACGGTAAATGGCCCGCCTGGCTGACCGCCCAACGACCCCCGCCCATTGACGTCAATAATGACGTATGT
TCCCATAGTAACGCCAATAGGGACTTTCCATTGACGTCAATGGGTGGAGTATTTACGGTAAACTGCCCAC
TTGGCAGTACATCAAGTGTATCATATGCCAAGTCCGCCCCCTATTGACGTCAATGACGGTAAATGGCCCG
CCTGGCATTATGCCCAGTACATGACCTTACGGGACTTTCCTACTTGGCAGTACATCTACGTATTAGTCAT
CGCTATTACCATGGTGATGCGGTTTTGGCAGTACACCAATGGGCGTGGATAGCGGTTTGACTCACGGGGA
TTTCCAAGTCTCCACCCCATTGACGTCAATGGGAGTTTGTTTTGGCACCAAAATCAACGGGACTTTCCAA
AATGTCGTAATAACCCCGCCCCGTTGACGCAAATGGGCGGTAGGCGTGTACGGTGGGAGGTCTATATAAG
CAGAGCTCGTTTAGTGAACCGTCAGATCGCCTGGAGACGCCATCCACGCTGTTTTGACCTCCATAGAAGA
CAACAACTTTGTACAAAAAAGTTGGCACCATGTTCATCTTCCTCCTGTTCCTGACCCTGACTTCGGGATC
CGACCTCGACAGATGTACCACCTTCGATGACGTGCAGGCTCCCAACTATACCCAGCATACTTCCTCGATG
CGGGGAGTGTACTACCCCGATGAAATCTTCAGGAGCGACACTCTGTACCTGACTCAAGACCTCTTCCTGC
CCTTCTACTCGAACGTGACCGGCTTCCACACCATCAACCACACTTTCGGCAACCCCGTCATCCCGTTCAA
GGACGGAATCTACTTCGCCGCCACCGAGAAAAGCAACGTCGTGCGCGGATGGGTGTTTGGATCCACCATG
AACAACAAGAGCCAAAGCGTGATCATCATTAACAACTCAACCAACGTCGTGATCCGGGCCTGCAATTTCG
AGCTCTGCGACAACCCGTTCTTCGCGGTGTCCAAGCCGATGGGAACTCAGACCCACACCATGATCTTCGA
TAACGCCTTCAACTGTACCTTCGAGTACATTTCCGACGCGTTCTCCCTCGACGTCAGCGAAAAGTCGGGA
AACTTCAAGCACCTTCGGGAGTTCGTGTTCAAGAACAAGGATGGCTTTCTGTATGTGTACAAAGGGTACC
AGCCCATCGATGTGGTCCGGGATCTGCCGAGCGGCTTCAACACCCTGAAGCCGATTTTCAAGCTGCCTCT
TGGTATCAACATCACGAACTTTAGGGCCATCCTCACCGCTTTCTCCCCTGCACAAGACATCTGGGGTACT
TCCGCCGCTGCCTACTTCGTGGGCTACCTGAAACCCACCACCTTCATGCTGAAATACGACGAAAACGGAA
CCATCACAGATGCCGTGGATTGCAGCCAGAACCCGCTGGCTGAGCTGAAGTGCTCAGTGAAGTCATTTGA
AATTGATAAGGGGATCTATCAAACATCCAACTTCAGAGTGGTGCCGTCTGGCGATGTCGTCCGCTTCCCT
AACATCACTAATCTGTGCCCCTTCGGCGAAGTGTTCAACGCCACTAAGTTCCCTAGCGTGTACGCCTGGG
AGCGGAAGAAGATCTCGAATTGCGTGGCCGACTACTCTGTGCTGTACAACTCCACCTTCTTCTCGACCTT
CAAGTGCTACGGAGTGTCCGCGACTAAGCTGAACGATCTCTGCTTTTCCAACGTCTACGCGGACAGCTTT
GTCGTGAAAGGGGACGATGTGCGGCAGATCGCGCCAGGACAGACCGGAGTGATTGCCGACTACAATTACA
AGCTGCCTGACGACTTCATGGGTTGCGTCCTCGCGTGGAACACCCGGAACATCGACGCCACCTCCACCGG
AAACTACAACTACAAGTATAGATACCTCCGCCACGGAAAGCTCCGGCCATTCGAAAGAGACATCTCAAAC
GTCCCTTTCTCCCCGGACGGAAAGCCTTGTACCCCGCCTGCGCTTAACTGCTACTGGCCCCTGAACGACT
ACGGCTTCTACACCACTACCGGCATTGGCTACCAGCCCTACCGGGTGGTGGTGCTGTCCTTCGAGCTCCT
GAACGCTCCAGCCACTGTCTGCGGTCCTAAGTTGTCCACTGATCTGATTAAGAACCAATGCGTGAACTTC
AACTTCAACGGGCTGACCGGAACCGGAGTCTTGACCCCATCGTCCAAGCGGTTCCAGCCGTTCCAGCAAT
TCGGACGGGACGTGTCAGACTTTACCGATAGCGTGCGGGACCCTAAGACCAGCGAGATCCTGGACATCTC
GCCGTGCGCGTTTGGTGGAGTGTCCGTGATTACCCCCGGCACCAATGCCTCCTCCGAAGTGGCCGTGCTG
TACCAGGATGTGAACTGCACCGATGTGTCCACCGCCATCCACGCCGACCAGTTGACCCCCGCCTGGAGAA
TCTACTCGACCGGAAACAACGTGTTCCAGACTCAGGCCGGCTGTCTCATCGGTGCCGAGCACGTGGACAC
CTCCTATGAGTGTGACATCCCTATCGGCGCGGGAATCTGCGCGTCCTACCATACTGTCTCGCTGCTGCGC
AGTACCTCGCAAAAATCCATCGTGGCGTACACCATGAGCCTCGGAGCGGACTCATCCATCGCCTACTCGA
ACAACACCATCGCCATCCCTACCAACTTCTCCATCTCTATCACTACCGAGGTCATGCCCGTGTCCATGGC
CAAGACCTCGGTGGACTGCAATATGTACATCTGTGGGGACAGCACCGAATGCGCGAATCTGCTGTTGCAG
TACGGCTCCTTCTGTACACAACTGAACCGCGCACTGTCAGGCATTGCCGCTGAGCAAGACAGAAACACGC
GCGAAGTGTTTGCCCAAGTGAAGCAGATGTACAAAACCCCGACTCTGAAGTACTTTGGAGGATTCAATTT
CTCGCAAATTCTGCCCGATCCGCTCAAGCCCACCAAGAGGTCCTTCATTGAGGACCTCCTGTTTAACAAG
GTCACGTTGGCGGATGCCGGGTTCATGAAGCAGTACGGAGAATGCCTGGGAGACATCAACGCCCGCGACC
TCATCTGCGCCCAAAAGTTCAATGGCCTGACCGTGCTGCCTCCGCTCCTCACTGATGACATGATTGCCGC
TTATACCGCCGCACTGGTGTCAGGAACTGCAACTGCCGGCTGGACCTTCGGTGCTGGCGCTGCACTTCAA
ATTCCGTTCGCCATGCAAATGGCCTACCGGTTCAACGGCATTGGCGTGACTCAGAACGTCCTGTACGAGA
ACCAAAAGCAAATCGCCAATCAGTTCAACAAGGCCATCAGCCAGATCCAGGAGTCCCTCACCACCACTTC
GACCGCCCTGGGAAAGCTGCAGGACGTGGTCAACCAGAACGCGCAGGCCCTCAACACCCTCGTGAAGCAG
CTGAGCTCCAACTTCGGCGCAATCTCCTCGGTGCTGAACGATATTCTTTCACGCCTGGACCCTCCAGAGG
CCGAGGTGCAAATCGACAGACTGATTACTGGACGGCTGCAGAGCCTGCAGACCTACGTGACTCAGCAACT
GATCAGAGCCGCGGAAATCCGAGCCAGCGCTAACCTCGCTGCAACCAAGATGTCTGAATGCGTGCTGGGG
CAGTCGAAGCGGGTGGACTTCTGCGGAAAGGGGTACCACCTGATGAGCTTCCCACAAGCTGCCCCACACG
GAGTGGTCTTTCTGCACGTGACCTACGTGCCTAGCCAAGAGCGCAACTTTACCACCGCACCGGCTATTTG
CCATGAAGGGAAGGCGTACTTCCCACGCGAAGGAGTGTTCGTGTTTAACGGCACCTCCTGGTTCATTACT
CAGCGCAACTTCTTTAGCCCCCAAATTATCACCACCGACAACACCTTTGTCTCCGGAAACTGCGACGTGG
TCATCGGGATCATAAACAACACTGTGTACGATCCTCTGCAACCCGAGCTGGATAGTTTCAAGGAAGAACT
CGACAAGTACTTCAAGAATCACACGTCCCCGGATGTCGACCTGGGCGATATTAGCGGTATCAACGCCTCC
GTGGTGAACATTCAGAAGGAAATCGACAGGCTGAACGAAGTCGCCAAGAACCTGAACGAAAGCCTGATCG
ACCTTCAGGAACTTGGGAAATACGAACAGGGCAGCGGTTACATTCCCGAAGCCCCGAGAGATGGACAGGC
CTACGTGCGCAAGGACGGAGAATGGGTGCTGCTGTCCACTTTTCTGGGTCGGTCCCTCGAGGTGCTGTTC
CAGGGTCCGGGTCACCATCACCACCACCATCATCACTCCGCATGGAGCCACCCGCAGTTCGAAAAGGGAG
GAGGATCCGGAGGAGGAGGTTCAGGGGGATCCGCCTGGAGCCATCCCCAGTTCGAGAAGTAATCAACTTT
CTTGTACAAAGTTGTGAAATTCTGCAGATATCCATCACACTGGCGGCCGCTCGAGCATGCATCTAGAGGG
CCCTATTCTATAGTGTCACCTAAATGCTAGAGCTCGCTGATCAGCCTCGACTGTGCCTTCTAGTTGCCAG
CCATCTGTTGTTTGCCCCTCCCCCGTGCCTTCCTTGACCCTGGAAGGTGCCACTCCCACTGTCCTTTCCT
AATAAAATGAGGAAATTGCATCGCATTGTCTGAGTAGGTGTCATTCTATTCTGGGGGGTGGGGTGGGGCA
GGACAGCAAGGGGGAGGATTGGGAAGACAATAGCAGGCATGCTGGGGATGCGGTGGGCTCTATGGCTTCT
GAGGCGGAAAGAACCAGCTGGGGCTCTAGGGGGTATCCCC
[124 nt withheld, positions 7041-7164]
C
[91 nt withheld, positions 7166-7256]
A
[49 nt withheld, positions 7258-7306]
CCTTTGACGTTGGAGTCCACGTTCTTT
[37 nt withheld, positions 7334-7370]
ACCCTATCTCGGTCTATTCTTTTGATTTATAAGGGATTTTGCCGATTTCGGCCTATTGGTTAAAAAATGA
GCTGATTTAACAAAAATTTAACGCGAATTAATTCTGTGGAATGTGTGTCAGTTAGGGTGTGGAAAGTCCC
CAGGCTCCCCAGCAGGCAGAAGTATGCAAAGCATGCATCTCAATTAGTCAGCAACCAGGTGTGGAAAGTC
CCTAGGCTCCCCAGCAGGCAGAAGTATGCAAAGCATGCATCTCAATTAGTCAGCAACCATAGTCCCGCCC
CTAACTCCGCCCATCCCGCCCCTAACTCCGCCCAGTTCCGCCCATTCTCCGCCCCATGGCTGACTAATTT
TTTTTATTTATGCAGAGGCCGAGGCCGCCTCTGCCTCTGAGCTATTCCAGAAGTAGTGAGGAGGCTTTTT
TGGAGGCCTAGGCTTTTGCAAAAAGCTCCCGGGAGCTTGTATATCCATTTTCGGATCTGATCAAGAGACA
GGATGAGGATCGTTTCGCATGATTGAACAAGATGGATTGCACGCAGGTTCTCCGGCCGCTTGGGTGGAGA
GGCTATTCGGCTATGACTGGGCACAACAGACAATCGGCTGCTCTGATGCCGCCGTGTTCCGGCTGTCAGC
GCAGGGGCGCCCGGTTCTTTTTGTCAAGACCGACCTGTCCGGTGCCCTGAATGAACTGCAGGACGAGGCA
GCGCGGCTATCGTGGCTGGCCACGACGGGCGTTCCTTGCGCAGCTGTGCTCGACGTTGTCACTGAAGCGG
GAAGGGACTGGCTGCTATTGGGCGAAGTGCCGGGGCAGGATCTCCTGTCATCTCACCTTGCTCCTGCCGA
GAAAGTATCCATCATGGCTGATGCAATGCGGCGGCTGCATACGCTTGATCCGGCTACCTGCCCATTCGAC
CACCAAGCGAAACATCGCATCGAGCGAGCACGTACTCGGATGGAAGCCGGTCTTGTCGATCAGGATGATC
TGGACGAAGAGCATCAGGGGCTCGCGCCAGCCGAACTGTTCGCCAGGCTCAAGGCGCGCATGCCCGACGG
CGAGGATCTCGTCGTGACCCATGGCGATGCCTGCTTGCCGAATATCATGGTGGAAAATGGCCGCTTTTCT
GGATTCATCGACTGTGGCCGGCTGGGTGTGGCGGACCGCTATCAGGACATAGCGTTGGCTACCCGTGATA
TTGCTGAAGAGCTTGGCGGCGAATGGGCTGACCGCTTCCTCGTGCTTTACGGTATCGCCGCTCCCGATTC
GCAGCGCATCGCCTTCTATCGCCTTCTTGACGAGTTCTTCTGAGCGGGACTCTGGGGTTCGAAATGACCG
ACCAAGCGACGCCCAACCTGCCATCACGAGATTTCGATTCCACCGCCGCCTTCTATGAAAGGTTGGGCTT
CGGAATCGTTTTCCGGGACGCCGGCTGGATGATCCTCCAGCGCGGGGATCTCATGCTGGAGTTCTTCGCC
CACCCCAACTTGTTTATTGCAGCTTATAATGGTTACAAATAAAGCAATAGCATCACAAATTTCACAAATA
AAGCATTTTTTTCACTGCATTCTAGTTGTGGTTTGTCCAAACTCATCAATGTATCTTATCATGTCTGTAT
ACCGTCGACCTCTAGCTAGAGCTTGGCGTAATCATGGTCATAGCTGTTTCCTGTGTGAAATTGTTATCCG
CTCACAATTCCACACAACATACGAGCCGGAAGCATAAAGTGTAAAGCCTGGGGTGCCTAATGAGTGAGCT
AACTCACATTAATTGCGTTGCGCTCACTGCCCGCTTTCCAGTCGGGAAACCTGTCGTGCCAGCTGCATTA
ATGAATCGGCCAACGCGCGGGGAGAGGCGGTTTGCGTATTGGGCGCTCTTCCGCTTCCTCGCTCACTGAC
TCGCTGCGCTCGGTCGTTCGGCTGCGGCGAGCGGTATCAGCTCACTCAAAGGCGGTAATACGGTTATCCA
CAGAATCAGGGGATAACGCAGGAAAGAACATGTGAGCAAAAGGCCAGCAAAAGGCCAGGAACCGTAAAAA
GGCCGCGTTGCTGGCGTTTTTCCATAGGCTCCGCCCCCCTGACGAGCATCACAAAAATCGACGCTCAAGT
CAGAGGTGGCGAAACCCGACAGGACTATAAAGATACCAGGCGTTTCCCCCTGGAAGCTCCCTCGTGCGCT
CTCCTGTTCCGACCCTGCCGCTTACCGGATACCTGTCCGCCTTTCTCCCTTCGGGAAGCGTGGCGCTTTC
TCATAGCTCACGCTGTAGGTATCTCAGTTCGGTGTAGGTCGTTCGCTCCAAGCTGGGCTGTGTGCACGAA
CCCCCCGTTCAGCCCGACCGCTGCGCCTTATCCGGTAACTATCGTCTTGAGTCCAACCCGGTAAGACACG
ACTTATCGCCACTGGCAGCAGCCACTGGTAACAGGATTAGCAGAGCGAGGTATGTAGGCGGTGCTACAGA
GTTCTTGAAGTGGTGGCCTAACTACGGCTACACTAGAAGAACAGTATTTGGTATCTGCGCTCTGCTGAAG
CCAGTTACCTTCGGAAAAAGAGTTGGTAGCTCTTGATCCGGCAAACAAACCACCGCTGGTAGCGGTGGTT
TTTTTGTTTGCAAGCAGCAGATTACGCGCAGAAAAAAAGGATCTCAAGAAGATCCTTTGATCTTTTCTAC
GGGGTCTGACGCTCAGTGGAACGAAAACTCACGTTAAGGGATTTTGGTCATGAGATTATCAAAAAGGATC
TTCACCTAGATCCTTTTAAATTAAAAATGAAGTTTTAAATCAATCTAAAGTATATATGAGTAAACTTGGT
CTGACAGTTACCAATGCTTAATCAGTGAGGCACCTATCTCAGCGATCTGTCTATTTCGTTCATCCATAGT
TGCCTGACTCCCCGTCGTGTAGATAACTACGATACGGGAGGGCTTACCATCTGGCCCCAGTGCTGCAATG
ATACCGCGAGACCCACGCTCACCGGCTCCAGATTTATCAGCAATAAACCAGCCAGCCGGAAGGGCCGAGC
GCAGAAGTGGTCCTGCAACTTTATCCGCCTCCATCCAGTCTATTAATTGTTGCCGGGAAGCTAGAGTAAG
TAGTTCGCCAGTTAATAGTTTGCGCAACGTTGTTGCCATTGCTACAGGCATCGTGGTGTCACGCTCGTCG
TTTGGTATGGCTTCATTCAGCTCCGGTTCCCAACGATCAAGGCGAGTTACATGATCCCCCATGTTGTGCA
AAAAAGCGGTTAGCTCCTTCGGTCCTCCGATCGTTGTCAGAAGTAAGTTGGCCGCAGTGTTATCACTCAT
GGTTATGGCAGCACTGCATAATTCTCTTACTGTCATGCCATCCGTAAGATGCTTTTCTGTGACTGGTGAG
TACTCAACCAAGTCATTCTGAGAATAGTGTATGCGGCGACCGAGTTGCTCTTGCCCGGCGTCAATACGGG
ATAATACCGCGCCACATAGCAGAACTTTAAAAGTGCTCATCATTGGAAAACGTTCTTCGGGGCGAAAACT
CTCAAGGATCTTACCGCTGTTGAGATCCAGTTCGATGTAACCCACTCGTGCACCCAACTGATCTTCAGCA
TCTTTTACTTTCACCAGCGTTTCTGGGTGAGCAAAAACAGGAAGGCAAAATGCCGCAAAAAAGGGAATAA
GGGCGACACGGAAATGTTGAATACTCATACTCTTCCTTTTTCAATATTATTGAAGCATTTATCAGGGTTA
TTGTCTCATGAGCGGATACATATTTGAATGTATTTAGAAAAATAAACAAATAGGGGTTCCGCGCACATTT
CCCCGAAAAGTGCCACCTGACGTC
Features (pLannotate 1.2.2; 24 found; start..end, strand, type, name):
    204..1993    -  rep_origin     oriP: Epstein-Barr virus oriP replication origin (Yates et al., 2000)
   2014..2066    -  misc_feature   bom (fragment): basis of mobility region from pBR322
   2199..2219    +  protein_bind   attB4: mutant version of attB; core recombination site for the Gateway® BP reaction BP Clonase™
   2230..2533    +  enhancer       CMV enhancer: human cytomegalovirus immediate early enhancer
   2535..2734    +  promoter       CMV promoter: human cytomegalovirus (CMV) immediate early promoter
   2804..2821    +  protein_bind   attL1 (fragment): mutant version of attL; recombination site for the Gateway® LR reaction LR Clonase™
   2830..6399    +  CDS            S (fragment): SPIKE_SARS - Experimental evidence at protein level: Swiss-Prot protein existence level 1. [Spike protein S2']: Acts as a viral fusion peptide which is unmasked following S2 cleavage occurring upon virus endocytosis. From Severe acute respiratory syndrome coronavirus (SARS-CoV).
   6553..6576    +  CDS            Strep-Tag II: peptide that binds Strep-Tactin®, an engineered form of streptavidin
   6647..6664    -  protein_bind   attL2 (fragment): mutant version of attL; recombination site for the Gateway® LR reaction LR Clonase™
   6727..6745    -  promoter       SP6 promoter: promoter for bacteriophage SP6 RNA polymerase
   6771..6995    +  polyA_signal   bGH poly(A) signal: bovine growth hormone polyadenylation signal
   6999..7020    +  promoter       SV40 promoter (fragment): SV40 enhancer and early promoter
   7041..7469    +  rep_origin     f1 ori (sequence partly withheld): f1 bacteriophage origin of replication; arrow indicates direction of (+) strand synthesis
   7483..7812    +  promoter       SV40 promoter: SV40 enhancer and early promoter
   7879..8670    +  CDS            neo: KKA2_KLEPN - Also known as kan, nptII. Experimental evidence at protein level: Swiss-Prot protein existence level 1. Resistance to kanamycin, neomycin, paromomycin, ribostamycin, butirosin and gentamicin B. From Klebsiella pneumoniae.
   8694..8852    +  CDS            ble (fragment): BLE_KLEPN - Experimental evidence at protein level: Swiss-Prot protein existence level 1. Binding protein with a strong affinity to the bleomycin family of antibiotics. Binds to CL990; an antimitotic-antibiotic compound. From Klebsiella pneumoniae.
   8847..8968    +  polyA_signal   SV40 poly(A) signal: SV40 polyadenylation signal
   9039..9061    -  protein_bind   lac operator (fragment): The lac repressor binds to the lac operator to inhibit transcription in E. coli. This inhibition can be relieved by adding lactose or isopropyl-β-D-thiogalactopyranoside (IPTG). lac repressor encoded by lacI
   9065..9095    -  promoter       lac promoter: promoter for the E. coli lac operon
   9110..9131    -  protein_bind   CAP binding site: CAP binding activates transcription in the presence of cAMP. E. coli catabolite activator protein
   9144..9236    -  CDS            lacI (fragment): lac repressor; lacI; The lac repressor binds to the lac operator to inhibit transcription in E. coli. This inhibition can be relieved by adding lactose or isopropyl-β-D-thiogalactopyranoside (IPTG).
   9419..10007   -  rep_origin     ori: high-copy-number ColE1/pMB1/pBR322/pUC origin of replication
  10178..11038   -  CDS            AmpR: β-lactamase; bla; confers resistance to ampicillin, carbenicillin, and related antibiotics
  11039..11143   -  promoter       AmpR promoter: bla
