[The description below was written by a language model from this plasmid's Addgene catalogue record and pLannotate feature annotations shown in this document.]
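Description:
R619-M87-303: CMV51p> SARS-CoV S-2P-T4f-3C-His8-Strep2x2 is an 11.2 kb mammalian expression plasmid built by Gateway recombination in the pDest-303 destination backbone, intended for producing the soluble trimeric spike ectodomain of SARS-CoV. In E. coli it is maintained as a high-copy plasmid through a ColE1/pUC-type origin and selected with ampicillin via the β-lactamase gene. An f1 origin and remnants of lac regulatory sequences are also present. For mammalian cells the backbone carries an SV40 early promoter driving neo with an SV40 polyadenylation signal, allowing G418 selection, as well as the Epstein-Barr virus oriP element, which can support episomal maintenance in cells that supply EBNA1.

The expression cassette consists of the CMV immediate-early enhancer and promoter (recorded as the CMV51 promoter and flanked upstream by an attB4 site), followed by the spike coding sequence between Gateway recombination scars and terminated by the bovine growth hormone poly(A) signal. The spike open reading frame is codon-optimized for mammalian expression. As the construct name indicates, it carries the "2P" modification, generally understood as two proline substitutions that stabilize the prefusion conformation, and is fused at its C terminus to a T4 fibritin foldon trimerization domain. This is followed by a 3C protease cleavage site, an eight-histidine tag and tandem Strep-tag II sequences, so the secreted trimer can be affinity purified and the tags then removed. The automated annotation picks out only the spike fragment and one Strep-tag II; the other fusion elements are known from the name and tag field. The associated work concerns high-yield production of soluble spike trimers for serology assays.
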