Addgene plasmid #166012: R619-M87-303: CMV51p> SARS-CoV S-2P-T4f-3C-His8-Strep2x2
Purpose: mammalian expression of SARS-CoV soluble spike trimer protein
Depositing lab: Dominic Esposito. Depositing organization: National Cancer Institute (NCI). Publication: Optimizing high-yield production of SARS-CoV-2 soluble spike trimers for serology assays. Esposito D, Mehalko J, Drew M, Snead K, Wall V, Taylor T, Frank P, Denson JP, Hong M, Gulten G, Sadtler K, Messing S, Gillette W. Protein Expr Purif. 2020 Jun 4;174:105686. doi: 10.1016/j.pep.2020.105686. PubMed 32504802.
Backbone
  Vector backbone: pDest-303
  Vector type: Mammalian Expression
  Selectable markers: Neomycin (select with G418)
Growth in bacteria
  Bacterial resistance: Ampicillin, 100 μg/mL
  Growth temperature: 37°C
  Growth strain: DH5alpha
  Copy number: High Copy
Gene/Insert
  Gene/Insert name: SARS-CoV S (spike)
  Species: Other
  Entrez Gene: S (a.k.a. sars2, E2)
  Promoter: CMV51
  Tag / fusion protein: 3C-His8-Strep2x2 (C terminal on insert)
  Cloning method: Gateway Cloning
Terms and licenses: Academic/Nonprofit Terms; Industry Terms: Not Available to Industry
Depositor comments: DNA sequence optimized for mammalian expression
How to cite: R619-M87-303: CMV51p> SARS-CoV S-2P-T4f-3C-His8-Strep2x2 was a gift from Dominic Esposito (Addgene plasmid # 166012 ; http://n2t.net/addgene:166012 ; RRID:Addgene_166012)
